>Addgene plasmid #236724 | pAAV-BEC enhancer-minBG-Cre | addgene full sequence | sequence record 477968 | Addgene NGS Result
TTGAGATCCTTTTTTTCTGCGCGTAATCTGCTGCTTGCAAACAAAAAAACCACCGCTACCAGCGGTGGTT
TGTTTGCCGGATCAAGAGCTACCAACTCTTTTTCCGAAGGTAACTGGCTTCAGCAGAGCGCAGATACCAA
ATACTGTTCTTCTAGTGTAGCCGTAGTTAGGCCACCACTTCAAGAACTCTGTAGCACCGCCTACATACCT
CGCTCTGCTAATCCTGTTACCAGTGGCTGCTGCCAGTGGCGATAAGTCGTGTCTTACCGGGTTGGACTCA
AGACGATAGTTACCGGATAAGGCGCAGCGGTCGGGCTGAACGGGGGGTTCGTGCACACAGCCCAGCTTGG
AGCGAACGACCTACACCGAACTGAGATACCTACAGCGTGAGCTATGAGAAAGCGCCACGCTTCCCGAAGG
GAGAAAGGCGGACAGGTATCCGGTAAGCGGCAGGGTCGGAACAGGAGAGCGCACGAGGGAGCTTCCAGGG
GGAAACGCCTGGTATCTTTATAGTCCTGTCGGGTTTCGCCACCTCTGACTTGAGCGTCGATTTTTGTGAT
GCTCGTCAGGGGGGCGGAGCCTATGGAAAAACGCCAGCAACGCGGCCTTTTTACGGTTCCTGGCCTTTTG
CTGGCCTTTTGCTCACATGTCCTGCAGGCAGCTGCGCGCTCGCTCGCTCACTGAGGCCGCCCGGGCGTCG
GGCGACCTTTGGTCGCCCGGCCTCAGTGAGCGAGCGAGCGCGCAGAGAGGGAGTGGCCAACTCCATCACT
AGGGGTTCCTGCGGCCGCACGCGTACATTGATTATTGACTAGTAGGGAGCCTGGAATTCCCTGGTGAAAC
TGGGCTTTAAAGACAATGTAGGTTATCCTGGTGGGATGGTATACAAGGATAACCCCAGCACTGGGATGGG
AGGATTACCACACATTCAAGGCTAAGCTGGTTTCATAGTGAGATTCTGTCTCCAAAACACACAGAGGTAG
CTCAGTTATTAGAGAGCTTGCCCAGCCTGTGTTAAACCCTGTGTTAAAGCCTTGGCACTCCAGGAGGTGG
AGGCAGGAAGATCAGAAGTTCAAAGACATCCTCAGCTATGCAACAAGGGAAACCCCACCCATCTCAAAAG
CAAACAGGCAAGAAACTGAAGTTTTATTCCTCACATTCCTGAGACTAGAAACTAAAGCACACATGCCTGC
CCTGTGAGACAGGCATTTATCTCCTTCAAATAGATCCTGTGACCCTCTTCCCTTACACAGGCTTTGCACC
TGCCCCTCCTTACCCACAAGGCTCTGGGACATCCACCCACAGTACCTCTACCTTGAGCTCGGGCTGGGCA
TAAAAGTCAGGGCAGAGCCATCTATTGCTTACATTTGCTTCTGGGATCCAGATCTTTCGAAGCTAGCGCT
ACCGGTCGCCACCATGCCCAAGAAGAAGAGGAAGGTGTCCAATTTACTGACCGTACACCAAAATTTGCCT
GCATTACCGGTCGATGCAACGAGTGATGAGGTTCGCAAGAACCTGATGGACATGTTCAGGGATCGCCAGG
CGTTTTCTGAGCATACCTGGAAAATGCTTCTGTCCGTTTGCCGGTCGTGGGCGGCATGGTGCAAGTTGAA
TAACCGGAAATGGTTTCCCGCAGAACCTGAAGATGTTCGCGATTATCTTCTATATCTTCAGGCGCGCGGT
CTGGCAGTAAAAACTATCCAGCAACATTTGGGCCAGCTAAACATGCTTCATCGTCGGTCCGGGCTGCCAC
GACCAAGTGACAGCAATGCTGTTTCACTGGTTATGCGGCGGATCCGAAAAGAAAACGTTGATGCCGGTGA
ACGTGCAAAACAGGCTCTAGCGTTCGAACGCACTGATTTCGACCAGGTTCGTTCACTCATGGAAAATAGC
GATCGCTGCCAGGATATACGTAATCTGGCATTTCTGGGGATTGCTTATAACACCCTGTTACGTATAGCCG
AAATTGCCAGGATCAGGGTTAAAGATATCTCACGTACTGACGGTGGGAGAATGTTAATCCATATTGGCAG
AACGAAAACGCTGGTTAGCACCGCAGGTGTAGAGAAGGCACTTAGCCTGGGGGTAACTAAACTGGTCGAG
CGATGGATTTCCGTCTCTGGTGTAGCTGATGATCCGAATAACTACCTGTTTTGCCGGGTCAGAAAAAATG
GTGTTGCCGCGCCATCTGCCACCAGCCAGCTATCAACTCGCGCCCTGGAAGGGATTTTTGAAGCAACTCA
TCGATTGATTTACGGCGCTAAGGATGACTCTGGTCAGAGATACCTGGCCTGGTCTGGACACAGTGCCCGT
GTCGGAGCCGCGCGAGATATGGCCCGCGCTGGAGTTTCAATACCGGAGATCATGCAAGCTGGTGGCTGGA
CCAATGTAAATATTGTCATGAACTATATCCGTAACCTGGATAGTGAAACAGGGGCAATGGTGCGCCTGCT
GGAAGATGGCGATTAAGTCGACGGCGCGCCGCGGCCGCGAATTCGATATCATAATCAACCTCTGGATTAC
AAAATTTGTGAAAGATTGACTGGTATTCTTAACTATGTTGCTCCTTTTACGCTATGTGGATACGCTGCTT
TAATGCCTTTGTATCATGCTATTGCTTCCCGTATGGCTTTCATTTTCTCCTCCTTGTATAAATCCTGGTT
AGTTCTTGCCACGGCGGAACTCATCGCCGCCTGCCTTGCCCGCTGCTGGACAGGGGCTCGGCTGTTGGGC
ACTGACAATTCCGTGGCGCCTCCCGGGTTCAAGCGATTCTCCTGCCTCAGCCTCCCGAATCGGGTCGGCC
AGCGCTGCTCGAGAGATCTACGGGTGGCATCCCTGTGACCCCTCCCCAGTGCCTCTCCTGGCCCTGGAAG
TTGCCACTCCAGTGCCCACCAGCCTTGTCCTAATAAAATTAAGTTGCATCATTTTGTCTGACTAGGTGTC
CTTCTATAATATTATGGGGTGGAGGGGGGTGGTATGGAGCAAGGGGCAAGTTGGGAAGACAACCTGTAGG
GCCTGCGGGGTCTATTGGGAACCAAGCTGGAGTGCAGTGGCACAATCTTGGCTCACTGCAATCTCCGCCT
CCTGGGTTCAAGCGATTCTCCTGCCTCAGCCTCCCGAGTTGTTGGGATTCCAGGCATGCATGACCAGGCT
CAGCTAATTTTTGTTTTTTTGGTAGAGACGGGGTTTCACCATATTGGCCAGGCTGGTCTCCAACTCCTAA
TCTCAGGTGATCTACCCACCTTGGCCTCCCAAATTGCTGGGATTACAGGCGTGAACCACTGCTCCCTTCC
CTGTCCTTCTGATTTTGTAGGTAACCACGTGCGGACCGAGCGGCCGCAGGAACCCCTAGTGATGGAGTTG
GCCACTCCCTCTCTGCGCGCTCGCTCGCTCACTGAGGCCGGGCGACCAAAGGTCGCCCGACGCCCGGGCT
TTGCCCGGGCGGCCTCAGTGAGCGAGCGAGCGCGCAGCTGCCTGCAGGGGCGCCTGATGCGGTATTTTCT
CCTTACGCATCTGTGCGGTATTTCACACCGCATA
[95 nt withheld, positions 3535-3629]
T
[46 nt withheld, positions 3631-3676]
C
[141 nt withheld, positions 3678-3818]
CCTTTGACGTTGGAGTCCACGTTCTTT
[37 nt withheld, positions 3846-3882]
ACTCTATCTCGGGCTATTCTTTTGATTTATAAGGGATTTTGCCGATTTCGGTCTATTGGTTAAAAAATGA
GCTGATTTAACAAAAATTTAACGCGAATTTTAACAAAATATTAACGTTTACAATTTTATGGTGCACTCTC
AGTACAATCTGCTCTGATGCCGCATAGTTAAGCCAGCCCCGACACCCGCCAACACCCGCTGACGCGCCCT
GACGGGCTTGTCTGCTCCCGGCATCCGCTTACAGACAAGCTGTGACCGTCTCCGGGAGCTGCATGTGTCA
GAGGTTTTCACCGTCATCACCGAAACGCGCGAGACGAAAGGGCCTCGTGATACGCCTATTTTTATAGGTT
AATGTCATGATAATAATGGTTTCTTAGACGTCAGGTGGCACTTTTCGGGGAAATGTGCGCGGAACCCCTA
TTTGTTTATTTTTCTAAATACATTCAAATATGTATCCGCTCATGAGACAATAACCCTGATAAATGCTTCA
ATAATATTGAAAAAGGAAGAGTATGAGTATTCAACATTTCCGTGTCGCCCTTATTCCCTTTTTTGCGGCA
TTTTGCCTTCCTGTTTTTGCTCACCCAGAAACGCTGGTGAAAGTAAAAGATGCTGAAGATCAGTTGGGTG
CACGAGTGGGTTACATCGAACTGGATCTCAACAGCGGTAAGATCCTTGAGAGTTTTCGCCCCGAAGAACG
TTTTCCAATGATGAGCACTTTTAAAGTTCTGCTATGTGGCGCGGTATTATCCCGTATTGACGCCGGGCAA
GAGCAACTCGGTCGCCGCATACACTATTCTCAGAATGACTTGGTTGAGTACTCACCAGTCACAGAAAAGC
ATCTTACGGATGGCATGACAGTAAGAGAATTATGCAGTGCTGCCATAACCATGAGTGATAACACTGCGGC
CAACTTACTTCTGACAACGATCGGAGGACCGAAGGAGCTAACCGCTTTTTTGCACAACATGGGGGATCAT
GTAACTCGCCTTGATCGTTGGGAACCGGAGCTGAATGAAGCCATACCAAACGACGAGCGTGACACCACGA
TGCCTGTAGCAATGGCAACAACGTTGCGCAAACTATTAACTGGCGAACTACTTACTCTAGCTTCCCGGCA
ACAATTAATAGACTGGATGGAGGCGGATAAAGTTGCAGGACCACTTCTGCGCTCGGCCCTTCCGGCTGGC
TGGTTTATTGCTGATAAATCTGGAGCCGGTGAGCGTGGGTCTCGCGGTATCATTGCAGCACTGGGGCCAG
ATGGTAAGCCCTCCCGTATCGTAGTTATCTACACGACGGGGAGTCAGGCAACTATGGATGAACGAAATAG
ACAGATCGCTGAGATAGGTGCCTCACTGATTAAGCATTGGTAACTGTCAGACCAAGTTTACTCATATATA
CTTTAGATTGATTTAAAACTTCATTTTTAATTTAAAAGGATCTAGGTGAAGATCCTTTTTGATAATCTCA
TGACCAAAATCCCTTAACGTGAGTTTTCGTTCCACTGAGCGTCAGACCCCGTAGAAAAGATCAAAGGATC
TTC
Features (pLannotate 1.2.2; 16 found; start..end, strand, type, name):
      1..589     +  rep_origin     ori: high-copy-number ColE1/pMB1/pBR322/pUC origin of replication
    662..689     +  repeat_region  AAV2 ITR (fragment): inverted terminal repeat of adeno-associated virus serotype 2 inverted
    718..745     +  repeat_region  AAV2 ITR (fragment): inverted terminal repeat of adeno-associated virus serotype 2 inverted
    795..813     +  enhancer       CMV enhancer (fragment): human cytomegalovirus immediate early enhancer
   1436..2465    +  CDS            Cre (fragment): site-specific recombinase Cre is a site-specific recombinase from bacteriophage P1. Recombination occurs at loxP sequences.
   2503..2660    +  misc_feature   WPRE (fragment): woodchuck hepatitis virus posttranscriptional regulatory element
   2666..2746    +  misc_feature   WPRE (fragment): woodchuck hepatitis virus posttranscriptional regulatory element
   2747..2788    +  polyA_signal   hGH poly(A) signal (fragment): human growth hormone polyadenylation signal
   2822..3298    +  polyA_signal   hGH poly(A) signal: human growth hormone polyadenylation signal
   3338..3478    +  repeat_region  AAV2 ITR: inverted terminal repeat of adeno-associated virus serotype 2 inverted
   3483..3534    -  misc_feature   bom (fragment): basis of mobility region from pBR322
   3553..4008    +  rep_origin     f1 ori (sequence partly withheld): f1 bacteriophage origin of replication; arrow indicates direction of (+) strand synthesis
   4009..4058    -  misc_feature   bom (fragment): basis of mobility region from pBR322
   4160..4195    -  CDS            rop (fragment): Rop protein, which maintains plasmids at low copy number; rop
   4290..4394    +  promoter       AmpR promoter: bla
   4395..5255    +  CDS            AmpR: β-lactamase; bla; confers resistance to ampicillin, carbenicillin, and related antibiotics
