[The description below was written by a language model from this plasmid's Addgene catalogue record and pLannotate feature annotations shown in this document.]
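Description:
pAAV-BEC enhancer-minBG-Cre is a 5,425 bp AAV transfer plasmid built on a pAAV2 backbone and designed to express Cre recombinase selectively in brain endothelial cells after packaging into recombinant adeno-associated virus. In bacteria it is maintained through a high-copy ColE1/pUC-type origin and selected with ampicillin via the AmpR (β-lactamase) gene and its own promoter. An f1 phage origin is also present, along with small remnants of pBR322 bom and rop sequences. The use of a recombination-deficient growth strain is consistent with the need to keep the repeat-rich ITRs intact.

The payload lies between AAV2 inverted terminal repeats, which supply the cis signals for genome replication and encapsidation. The 3' ITR is annotated in full, whereas the 5' ITR is detected only as two short fragments in the sequencing-based annotation. Expression is driven by a 501 bp mouse candidate cis-regulatory element (cCRE 89763), an enhancer derived from a chromatin accessibility atlas. According to the construct name, it is coupled to a minimal beta-globin promoter (minBG). Neither element is annotated in the feature table, but both presumably occupy the unannotated region upstream of Cre. A minimal promoter has little activity by itself, so cell-type specificity comes from the enhancer. The roughly 1 kb Cre coding sequence is followed by a truncated WPRE, which enhances transcript stability and expression, and a human growth hormone polyadenylation signal. A very short CMV enhancer match near the 5' ITR is probably incidental.

The vector is intended for enhancer-AAV delivery of Cre to brain endothelial cells, where it can recombine loxP-flanked alleles or reporters in floxed mouse lines or with co-delivered Cre-dependent constructs.
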