Addgene plasmid #236724: pAAV-BEC enhancer-minBG-Cre
Purpose: Cre Brain Endothelial Cell Enhancer
Depositing lab: Xiangmin Xu. Depositing organization: University of California, Irvine. Publication: Specific targeting of brain endothelial cells using enhancer AAV vectors. Velazquez-Rivera E, Dey O, Kim NS, Cao W, Ye Q, Gao P, Thai A, Nguyen JK, Zhang H, Ting JT, Gopi M, Ren B, Holmes TC, Xu X. Neuron. 2025 May 21;113(10):1562-1578.e6. doi: 10.1016/j.neuron.2025.03.031. PubMed 40403707.
Backbone
  Vector backbone: pAAV2
  Backbone manufacturer: AAVnergene
  Backbone size w/o insert (bp): 2891
  Total vector size (bp): 5425
  Vector type: AAV
Growth in bacteria
  Bacterial resistance: Ampicillin, 100 μg/mL
  Growth temperature: 37°C
  Growth strain: NEB Stable
  Copy number: Unknown
Gene/Insert 1
  Gene/Insert name: cis-regulatory elements 89763 (alt name: cCREs89763)
  Species: M. musculus (mouse)
  Insert size (bp): 501
Gene/Insert 2
  Gene/Insert name: Cre Recombinase (alt name: Cre)
  Insert size (bp): 1030
Resource information
  A portion of this plasmid was derived from a plasmid made by: http://catlas.org/catlas_hub/
Terms and licenses: Academic/Nonprofit Terms; Industry Terms: Not Available to Industry
How to cite: pAAV-BEC enhancer-minBG-Cre was a gift from Xiangmin Xu (Addgene plasmid # 236724 ; http://n2t.net/addgene:236724 ; RRID:Addgene_236724)
